Addgene plasmid #202362: Talin-XT41-Cterminal-mEmerald
Purpose: Talin(DeltaR1-10::FlnAIg1-8)-mEmerald
Depositing lab: Pakorn Kanchanawong. Depositing organization: National University of Singapore. Publication: Talin determines the nanoscale architecture of focal adhesions. Liu J, Wang Y, Goh WI, Goh H, Baird MA, Ruehland S, Teo S, Bate N, Critchley DR, Davidson MW, Kanchanawong P. Proc Natl Acad Sci U S A. 2015 Sep 1;112(35):E4864-73. doi: 10.1073/pnas.1512025112. Epub 2015 Aug 17. PubMed 26283369.
Backbone
  Vector backbone: pCMV
  Backbone manufacturer: Clontech
  Vector type: Mammalian Expression
  Selectable markers: Neomycin (select with G418)
Growth in bacteria
  Bacterial resistance: Kanamycin, 50 μg/mL
  Growth temperature: 37°C
  Growth strain: DH5alpha
  Copy number: Unknown
Gene/Insert
  Gene/Insert name: Talin(DeltaR1-10::FlnAIg1-8)-mEmerald
Terms and licenses: Academic/Nonprofit Terms; Industry Terms: Not Available to Industry
How to cite: Talin-XT41-Cterminal-mEmerald was a gift from Pakorn Kanchanawong (Addgene plasmid # 202362 ; http://n2t.net/addgene:202362 ; RRID:Addgene_202362)
