[The description below was written by a language model from this plasmid's Addgene catalogue record and pLannotate feature annotations shown in this document.]
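Description:
Talin-XT41-Cterminal-mEmerald is a mammalian expression plasmid of about 10.3 kb, built on a Clontech-style pCMV backbone. It encodes an engineered talin in which rod domains R1 to R10 are deleted and replaced by filamin A immunoglobulin-like repeats 1 to 8, with mEmerald, a bright monomeric GFP variant, fused at the C-terminus. The human cytomegalovirus immediate early enhancer and promoter drive the fusion, and an SV40 polyadenylation signal terminates the transcript.

The automated feature table recognises only part of the open reading frame: a human FLNA fragment in the middle and the mEmerald coding sequence at the 3' end. The unannotated stretches on either side of the filamin segment presumably hold the retained talin portions. The record does not give the species of the talin sequence or the exact junctions. Short hits to SV40 large T antigen, ble and a bGH poly(A) fragment are probably residual backbone sequence rather than functional elements.

In bacteria the plasmid replicates from a high-copy ColE1/pUC-type origin, and it also carries an f1 origin for single-stranded DNA production. A single Tn5 NeoR/KanR gene provides both selections. A bacterial promoter expresses it for kanamycin resistance in E. coli, and the SV40 early promoter with an HSV TK poly(A) signal expresses it for G418 selection of transfected mammalian cells.

The associated study concerns how talin sets the nanoscale architecture of focal adhesions. The construct therefore appears intended for fluorescence imaging of a talin variant with a substituted rod, with the C-terminal tag marking the position of that end of the molecule.
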