Features (pLannotate 1.2.2; 15 found; start..end, strand, type, name):
     58..361     +  enhancer       CMV enhancer: human cytomegalovirus immediate early enhancer
    362..565     +  promoter       CMV promoter: human cytomegalovirus (CMV) immediate early promoter
    588..632     +  misc_feature   MCS (fragment): multiple cloning site
   2083..4443    +  CDS            FLNA (fragment): FLNA_HUMAN - Also known as FLN, FLN1. Experimental evidence at protein level: Swiss-Prot protein existence level 1. Promotes orthogonal branching of actin filaments and links actin filaments to membrane glycoproteins. Anchors various transmembrane proteins to the actin cytoskeleton and serves as a scaffold for a wide range of cytoplasmic signaling proteins. Interaction with FLNB may allow neuroblast migration from the ventricular zone into the cortical plate. Tethers cell surface- localized furin, modulates its rate of internalization and directs its intracellular trafficking (By similarity).
   6214..6933    +  CDS            mEmerald: brightly fluorescent monomeric variant of GFP mammalian codon-optimized
   6949..7032    +  CDS            large T antigen (fragment): large T antigen from SV40 (simian virus 40)
   7055..7176    +  polyA_signal   SV40 poly(A) signal: SV40 polyadenylation signal
   7210..7638    -  rep_origin     f1 ori (sequence partly withheld): f1 bacteriophage origin of replication; arrow indicates direction of (+) strand synthesis
   7665..7769    +  promoter       AmpR promoter: bla
   7771..8128    +  promoter       SV40 promoter: SV40 enhancer and early promoter
   8163..8957    +  CDS            NeoR/KanR: aminoglycoside phosphotransferase from Tn5; aph(3')-II (or nptII); confers resistance to neomycin, kanamycin, and G418 (Geneticin®)
   8978..9130    +  CDS            ble (fragment): BLE_KLEPN - Experimental evidence at protein level: Swiss-Prot protein existence level 1. Binding protein with a strong affinity to the bleomycin family of antibiotics. Binds to CL990; an antimitotic-antibiotic compound. From Klebsiella pneumoniae.
   9189..9236    +  polyA_signal   HSV TK poly(A) signal: herpes simplex virus thymidine kinase polyadenylation signal (Cole and Stacy, 1985)
   9327..9343    -  polyA_signal   bGH poly(A) signal (fragment): bovine growth hormone polyadenylation signal
   9565..10153   +  rep_origin     ori: high-copy-number ColE1/pMB1/pBR322/pUC origin of replication
>Addgene plasmid #202362 | Talin-XT41-Cterminal-mEmerald | addgene full sequence | sequence record 402901 | Addgene NGS Result
TTATTAATAGTAATCAATTACGGGGTCATTAGTTCATAGCCCATATATGGAGTTCCGCGTTACATAACTT
ACGGTAAATGGCCCGCCTGGCTGACCGCCCAACGACCCCCGCCCATTGACGTCAATAATGACGTATGTTC
CCATAGTAACGCCAATAGGGACTTTCCATTGACGTCAATGGGTGGAGTATTTACGGTAAACTGCCCACTT
GGCAGTACATCAAGTGTATCATATGCCAAGTACGCCCCCTATTGACGTCAATGACGGTAAATGGCCCGCC
TGGCATTATGCCCAGTACATGACCTTATGGGACTTTCCTACTTGGCAGTACATCTACGTATTAGTCATCG
CTATTACCATGGTGATGCGGTTTTGGCAGTACATCAATGGGCGTGGATAGCGGTTTGACTCACGGGGATT
TCCAAGTCTCCACCCCATTGACGTCAATGGGAGTTTGTTTTGGCACCAAAATCAACGGGACTTTCCAAAA
TGTCGTAACAACTCCGCCCCATTGACGCAAATGGGCGGTAGGCGTGTACGGTGGGAGGTCTATATAAGCA
GAGCTGGTTTAGTGAACCGTCAGATCCGCTAGCGCTACCGGACTCAGATCTCGAGCTCAAGCTTCGAATT
CTAGCCACCATGGTTGCGCTTTCGCTGAAGATTAGCATTGGGAATGTGGTGAAGACGATGCAATTTGAGC
CATCTACCATGGTGTACGACGCCTGCCGCATGATTCGTGAGCGGATCCCAGAGGCCCTGGCTGGCCCTCC
CAACGACTTTGGGCTCTTTCTGTCAGATGATGACCCCAAAAAAGGCATCTGGCTAGAGGCTGGGAAAGCT
TTGGACTACTACATGCTCCGAAATGGGGACACCATGGAGTACAGAAAAAAGCAAAGACCCCTGAAGATAC
GGATGTTAGACGGAACGGTGAAGACTATCATGGTGGATGACTCCAAGACCGTCACAGACATGCTCATGAC
CATTTGTGCCCGAATTGGTATCACCAACCATGATGAGTATTCACTGGTTCGAGAGCTGATGGAAGAAAAG
AAAGATGAGGGGACAGGGACCCTGAGAAAAGACAAGACCCTACTGCGAGATGAAAAGAAGATGGAGAAGC
TAAAGCAGAAGTTGCACACAGACGATGAGTTGAACTGGCTGGACCATGGGCGGACACTGAGGGAACAGGG
AGTGGAAGAGCATGAGACGTTGCTGCTGCGGAGAAAGTTCTTCTACTCAGACCAGAATGTGGATTCCCGC
GACCCTGTACAGCTGAACCTTCTCTATGTGCAGGCACGAGATGACATCCTGAATGGCTCCCATCCTGTCT
CCTTTGACAAGGCCTGTGAATTTGCAGGCTTCCAGTGCCAGATCCAGTTTGGACCTCACAATGAACAGAA
GCACAAGGCTGGCTTCCTTGACCTGAAGGACTTCCTGCCCAAGGAGTATGTGAAGCAGAAGGGAGAGCGT
AAGATCTTTCAGGCACACAAGAATTGTGGGCAGATGAGTGAAATTGAGGCCAAGGTACGCTACGTGAAGC
TGGCCCGTTCCCTCAAGACTTACGGTGTCTCCTTCTTCCTAGTCAAGGAAAAGATGAAGGGGAAGAATAA
ACTGGTGCCCAGGCTGTTGGGCATCACTAAGGAGTGTGTGATGCGTGTGGATGAGAAGACCAAGGAGGTG
ATTCAGGAATGGAGCCTCACCAACATCAAACGCTGGGCTGCCTCTCCCAAGAGCTTTACTCTGGACTTTG
GAGACTATCAGGATGGCTACTACTCAGTACAGACGACAGAAGGCGAGCAGATCGCACAGCTCATTGCTGG
CTACATAGATATCATCCTTAAGAAGAAAAAAAGCAAGGACCATTTTGGGCTGGAGGGAGATGAAGAGTCT
ACTATGTTGGAGGACTCAGTGTCTCCCAAAAAGTCAACAGTCCTTCAGCAGCAGTACAACCGAGTGGGGA
AAGTGGAGCACGGCTCTGTGGCTCTGCCAGCCATCATGCGCTCTGGAGCCTCTGGTCCTGAGAATTTCCA
GGTGGGGAGCATGCCACCTGCCCAGCAGCAGATCACCAGTGGCCAGATGCACCGACCCAAACTGAACCCG
AAGAAAGCCCGTGCCTACGGGCCAGGCATCGAGCCCACAGGCAACATGGTGAAGAAGCGGGCAGAGTTCA
CTGTGGAAACCAGAAGTGCTGGCCAGGGAGAGGTGCTGGTGTACGTGGAGGACCCGGCCGGACACCAGGA
GGAGGCAAAAGTGACCGCCAATAACGACAAGAACCGCACCTTCTCCGTCTGGTACGTCCCCGAGGTGACG
GGGACTCATAAGGTTACTGTGCTCTTTGCTGGCCAGCACATCGCCAAGAGCCCCTTCGAGGTGTACGTGG
ATAAGTCACAGGGTGACGCCAGCAAAGTGACAGCCCAAGGTCCCGGCCTGGAGCCCAGTGGCAACATCGC
CAACAAGACCACCTACTTTGAGATCTTTACGGCAGGAGCTGGCACGGGCGAGGTCGAGGTTGTGATCCAG
GACCCCATGGGACAGAAGGGCACGGTAGAGCCTCAGCTGGAGGCCCGGGGCGACAGCACATACCGCTGCA
GCTACCAGCCCACCATGGAGGGCGTCCACACCGTGCACGTCACGTTTGCCGGCGTGCCCATCCCTCGCAG
CCCCTACACTGTCACTGTTGGCCAAGCCTGTAACCCGAGTGCCTGCCGGGCGGTTGGCCGGGGCCTCCAG
CCCAAGGGTGTGCGGGTGAAGGAGACAGCTGACTTCAAGGTGTACACAAAGGGCGCTGGCAGTGGGGAGC
TGAAGGTCACCGTGAAGGGCCCCAAGGGAGAGGAGCGCGTGAAGCAGAAGGACCTGGGGGATGGCGTGTA
TGGCTTCGAGTATTACCCCATGGTCCCTGGAACCTATATCGTCACCATCACGTGGGGTGGTCAGAACATC
GGGCGCAGTCCCTTCGAAGTGAAGGTGGGCACCGAGTGTGGCAATCAGAAGGTACGGGCCTGGGGCCCTG
GGCTGGAGGGCGGCGTCGTTGGCAAGTCAGCAGACTTTGTGGTGGAGGCTATCGGGGACGACGTGGGCAC
GCTGGGCTTCTCGGTGGAAGGGCCATCGCAGGCTAAGATCGAATGTGACGACAAGGGCGACGGCTCCTGT
GATGTGCGCTACTGGCCGCAGGAGGCTGGCGAGTATGCCGTTCACGTGCTGTGCAACAGCGAAGACATCC
GCCTCAGCCCCTTCATGGCTGACATCCGTGACGCGCCCCAGGACTTCCACCCAGACAGGGTGAAGGCACG
TGGGCCTGGATTGGAGAAGACAGGTGTGGCCGTCAACAAGCCAGCAGAGTTCACAGTGGATGCCAAGCAC
GGTGGCAAGGCCCCACTTCGGGTCCAAGTCCAGGACAATGAAGGCTGCCCTGTGGAGGCGTTGGTCAAGG
ACAACGGCAATGGCACTTACAGCTGCTCCTACGTGCCCAGGAAGCCGGTGAAGCACACAGCCATGGTGTC
CTGGGGAGGCGTCAGCATCCCCAACAGCCCCTTCAGGGTGAATGTGGGAGCTGGCAGCCACCCCAACAAG
GTCAAAGTATACGGCCCCGGAGTAGCCAAGACAGGGCTCAAGGCCCACGAGCCCACCTACTTCACTGTGG
ACTGCGCCGAGGCTGGCCAGGGGGACGTCAGCATCGGCATCAAGTGTGCCCCTGGAGTGGTAGGCCCCGC
CGAAGCTGACATCGACTTCGACATCATCCGCAATGACAATGACACCTTCACGGTCAAGTACACGCCCCGG
GGGGCTGGCAGCTACACCATTATGGTCCTCTTTGCTGACCAGGCCACGCCCACCAGCCCCATCCGAGTCA
AGGTGGAGCCCTCTCATGACGCCAGTAAGGTGAAGGCCGAGGGCCCTGGCCTCAGTCGCACTGGTGTCGA
GCTTGGCAAGCCCACCCACTTCACAGTAAATGCCAAAGCTGCTGGCAAAGGCAAGCTGGACGTCCAGTTC
TCAGGACTCACCAAGGGGGATGCAGTGCGAGATGTGGACATCATCGACCACCATGACAACACCTACACAG
TCAAGTACACGCCTGTCCAGCAGGGTCCAGTAGGCGTCAATGTCACTTATGGAGGGGATCCCATCCCTAA
GAGCCCTTTCTCAGTGGCAGTATCTCCAAGCCTGGACCTCAGCAAGATCAAGGTGTCTGGCCTGGGAGAG
AAGGTGGACGTTGGCAAAGACCAGGAGTTCACAGTCAAATCAAAGGGTGCTGGTGGTCAAGGCAAAGTGG
CATCCAAGATTGTGGGCCCCTCGGGTGCAGCGGTGCCCTGCAAGGTGGAGCCAGGCCTGGGGGCTGACAA
CAGTGTGGTGCGCTTCCTGCCCCGTGAGGAAGGGCCCTATGAGGTGGAGGTGACCTATGACGGCGTGCCC
GTGCCTGGCAGCCCCTTTCCTCTGGAAGCTGTGGGTACCCAGGCCTGCATTACAGCAGCCAGTGCTGTGT
CTGGTATCATTGCTGACCTCGACACCACCATCATGTTCGCTACTGCTGGCACACTTAACCGTGAGGGTGC
TGAAACTTTTGCTGACCACCGGGAGGGTATCTTAAAGACAGCAAAGGTTCTTGTGGAGGACACCAAGGTC
CTAGTGCAGAATGCAGCTGGGAGCCAGGAGAAGTTGGCACAAGCCGCCCAGTCCTCCGTGGCCACCATTA
CCCGCCTCGCTGATGTGGTCAAGCTCGGTGCAGCCAGCCTAGGAGCCGAAGACCCTGAAACTCAGGTGGT
GCTGATCAATGCAGTAAAGGACGTAGCCAAGGCCCTGGGTGACCTCATCAGCGCTACGAAGGCTGCAGCG
GGCAAAGTTGGGGATGACCCTGCAGTGTGGCAGCTCAAGAACTCTGCCAAGGTGATGGTGACCAATGTGA
CATCATTGCTCAAGACAGTGAAGGCTGTGGAAGATGAGGCCACCAAAGGCACACGGGCCCTAGAGGCAAC
CACAGAGCACATACGTCAGGAACTGGCGGTCTTCTGTTCCCCAGAGCCACCTGCCAAGACCTCTACCCCT
GAAGACTTCATCCGAATGACCAAGGGTATTACTATGGCAACAGCCAAAGCCGTTGCTGCTGGCAATTCCT
GTCGACAGGAAGATGTCATTGCCACAGCCAATCTGAGCCGACGGGCTATTGCGGACATGCTTCGGGCTTG
CAAGGAAGCAGCTTTCCACCCAGAAGTGGCGCCTGATGTACGGCTCCGAGCCCTGCACTATGGCCGGGAG
TGTGCCAATGGTTACCTGGAACTGCTGGACCACGTGCTGCTGACCCTTCAGAAGCCAAACCCAGACCTGA
AGCAGCAGCTAACTGGACACTCAAAGCGGGTTGCTGGCTCTGTGACTGAGCTCATCCAGGCTGCTGAAGC
CATGAAAGGAACAGAGTGGGTGGACCCAGAGGACCCTACTGTCATTGCTGAGAATGAGCTCTTGGGAGCC
GCAGCCGCCATCGAGGCTGCAGCCAAGAAGCTGGAGCAGCTGAAGCCCAGGGCCAAACCCAAGGAGGCGG
ATGAGTCCTTGAACTTTGAGGAACAAATCCTAGAAGCTGCCAAGTCCATCGCTGCAGCCACCAGTGCACT
GGTAAAGGCTGCGTCAGCAGCCCAGAGGGAGCTGGTGGCTCAAGGAAAGGTGGGCGCCATTCCAGCCAAT
GCACTGGATGATGGGCAGTGGTCGCAGGGCCTCATTTCCGCTGCCCGTATGGTGGCTGCGGCCACCAACA
ATCTGTGTGAAGCAGCTAACGCAGCTGTCCAGGGCCATGCTAGCCAGGAGAAACTCATTTCCTCAGCCAA
GCAAGTAGCTGCCTCCACAGCTCAGCTCCTGGTAGCTTGCAAGGTCAAAGCAGATCAGGACTCTGAGGCA
ATGAAACGGCTCCAGGCTGCTGGCAATGCAGTGAAGAGGGCCTCAGATAACCTGGTAAAGGCGGCCCAGA
AAGCTGCAGCCTTCGAAGACCAGGAGAATGAGACGGTGGTGGTGAAGGAGAAAATGGTTGGGGGCATTGC
CCAGATTATCGCAGCACAGGAAGAGATGCTTCGGAAGGAACGAGAGCTGGAAGAGGCTCGGAAAAAGCTC
GCCCAGATCCGGCAGCAGCAGTACAAGTTCTTGCCTTCAGAGCTTCGAGACGAGCACGGCGCTGGGTCCG
GGTCCGGGCAAGGGTCCGGCGCAGGCTCCGCGTCCCGATCACCGGTCGCCACCATGGTGAGCAAGGGCGA
GGAGCTGTTCACCGGGGTGGTGCCCATCCTGGTCGAGCTGGACGGCGACGTAAACGGCCACAAGTTCAGC
GTGTCCGGCGAGGGCGAGGGCGATGCCACCTACGGCAAGCTGACCCTGAAGTTCATCTGCACCACCGGCA
AGCTGCCCGTGCCCTGGCCCACCCTCGTGACCACCTTGACCTACGGCGTGCAGTGCTTCGCCCGCTACCC
CGACCACATGAAGCAGCACGACTTCTTCAAGTCCGCCATGCCCGAAGGCTACGTCCAGGAGCGCACCATC
TTCTTCAAGGACGACGGCAACTACAAGACCCGCGCCGAGGTGAAGTTCGAGGGCGACACCCTGGTGAACC
GCATCGAGCTGAAGGGCATCGACTTCAAGGAGGACGGCAACATCCTGGGGCACAAGCTGGAGTACAACTA
CAACAGCCACAAGGTCTATATCACCGCCGACAAGCAGAAGAACGGCATCAAGGTGAACTTCAAGACCCGC
CACAACATCGAGGACGGCAGCGTGCAGCTCGCCGACCACTACCAGCAGAACACCCCCATCGGCGACGGCC
CCGTGCTGCTGCCCGACAACCACTACCTGAGCACCCAGTCCAAGCTGAGCAAAGACCCCAACGAGAAGCG
CGATCACATGGTCCTGCTGGAGTTCGTGACCGCCGCCGGGATCACTCTCGGCATGGACGAGCTGTACAAG
TAAGCGGCCGCGACTCTAGATCATAATCAGCCATACCACATTTGTAGAGGTTTTACTTGCTTTAAAAAAC
CTCCCACACCTCCCCCTGAACCTGAAACATAAAATGAATGCAATTGTTGTTGTTAACTTGTTTATTGCAG
CTTATAATGGTTACAAATAAAGCAATAGCATCACAAATTTCACAAATAAAGCATTTTTTTCACTGCATTC
TAGTTGTGGTTTGTCCAAACTCATCAATGTATCTTAAGGCGTAAATTGTAAGCGTTAATATTTTGTTAAA
ATTCGCGTTAAATTTTTGTTAAATCAGCTCATTTTTTAACCAATAGGCCGAAATCGGCAAAATCCCTTAT
AAATCAAAAGAATAGACCGAGATAGGGT
[37 nt withheld, positions 7309-7345]
AAAGAACGTGGACTCCAACGTCAAAGG
[49 nt withheld, positions 7373-7421]
T
[91 nt withheld, positions 7423-7513]
G
[124 nt withheld, positions 7515-7638]
CAGGTGGCACTTTTCGGGGAAATGTGCGCGGAACCCCTATTTGTTTATTTTTCTAAATACATTCAAATAT
GTATCCGCTCATGAGACAATAACCCTGATAAATGCTTCAATAATATTGAAAAAGGAAGAGTCCTGAGGCG
GAAAGAACCAGCTGTGGAATGTGTGTCAGTTAGGGTGTGGAAAGTCCCCAGGCTCCCCAGCAGGCAGAAG
TATGCAAAGCATGCATCTCAATTAGTCAGCAACCAGGTGTGGAAAGTCCCCAGGCTCCCCAGCAGGCAGA
AGTATGCAAAGCATGCATCTCAATTAGTCAGCAACCATAGTCCCGCCCCTAACTCCGCCCATCCCGCCCC
TAACTCCGCCCAGTTCCGCCCATTCTCCGCCCCATGGCTGACTAATTTTTTTTATTTATGCAGAGGCCGA
GGCCGCCTCGGCCTCTGAGCTATTCCAGAAGTAGTGAGGAGGCTTTTTTGGAGGCCTAGGCTTTTGCAAA
GATCGATCAAGAGACAGGATGAGGATCGTTTCGCATGATTGAACAAGATGGATTGCACGCAGGTTCTCCG
GCCGCTTGGGTGGAGAGGCTATTCGGCTATGACTGGGCACAACAGACAATCGGCTGCTCTGATGCCGCCG
TGTTCCGGCTGTCAGCGCAGGGGCGCCCGGTTCTTTTTGTCAAGACCGACCTGTCCGGTGCCCTGAATGA
ACTGCAAGACGAGGCAGCGCGGCTATCGTGGCTGGCCACGACGGGCGTTCCTTGCGCAGCTGTGCTCGAC
GTTGTCACTGAAGCGGGAAGGGACTGGCTGCTATTGGGCGAAGTGCCGGGGCAGGATCTCCTGTCATCTC
ACCTTGCTCCTGCCGAGAAAGTATCCATCATGGCTGATGCAATGCGGCGGCTGCATACGCTTGATCCGGC
TACCTGCCCATTCGACCACCAAGCGAAACATCGCATCGAGCGAGCACGTACTCGGATGGAAGCCGGTCTT
GTCGATCAGGATGATCTGGACGAAGAGCATCAGGGGCTCGCGCCAGCCGAACTGTTCGCCAGGCTCAAGG
CGAGCATGCCCGACGGCGAGGATCTCGTCGTGACCCATGGCGATGCCTGCTTGCCGAATATCATGGTGGA
AAATGGCCGCTTTTCTGGATTCATCGACTGTGGCCGGCTGGGTGTGGCGGACCGCTATCAGGACATAGCG
TTGGCTACCCGTGATATTGCTGAAGAGCTTGGCGGCGAATGGGCTGACCGCTTCCTCGTGCTTTACGGTA
TCGCCGCTCCCGATTCGCAGCGCATCGCCTTCTATCGCCTTCTTGACGAGTTCTTCTGAGCGGGACTCTG
GGGTTCGAAATGACCGACCAAGCGACGCCCAACCTGCCATCACGAGATTTCGATTCCACCGCCGCCTTCT
ATGAAAGGTTGGGCTTCGGAATCGTTTTCCGGGACGCCGGCTGGATGATCCTCCAGCGCGGGGATCTCAT
GCTGGAGTTCTTCGCCCACCCTAGGGGGAGGCTAACTGAAACACGGAAGGAGACAATACCGGAAGGAACC
CGCGCTATGACGGCAATAAAAAGACAGAATAAAACGCACGGTGTTGGGTCGTTTGTTCATAAACGCGGGG
TTCGGTCCCAGGGCTGGCACTCTGTCGATACCCCACCAAGACCCCATTGGGGCCAATACGCCCGCGTTTC
TTCCTTTTCCCCACCCCACCCCCCAAGTTCGGGTGAAGGCCCAGGGCTCGCAGCCAACGTCGGGGCGGCA
GGCCCTGCCATAGCCTCAGGTTACTCATATATACTTTAGATTGATTTAAAACTTCATTTTTAATTTAAAA
GGATCTAGGTGAAGATCCTTTTTGATAATCTCATGACCAAAATCCCTTAACGTGAGTTTTCGTTCCACTG
AGCGTCAGACCCCGTAGAAAAGATCAAAGGATCTTCTTGAGATCCTTTTTTTCTGCGCGTAATCTGCTGC
TTGCAAACAAAAAAACCACCGCTACCAGCGGTGGTTTGTTTGCCGGATCAAGAGCTACCAACTCTTTTTC
CGAAGGTAACTGGCTTCAGCAGAGCGCAGATACCAAATACTGTTCTTCTAGTGTAGCCGTAGTTAGGCCA
CCACTTCAAGAACTCTGTAGCACCGCCTACATACCTCGCTCTGCTAATCCTGTTACCAGTGGCTGCTGCC
AGTGGCGATAAGTCGTGTCTTACCGGGTTGGACTCAAGACGATAGTTACCGGATAAGGCGCAGCGGTCGG
GCTGAACGGGGGGTTCGTGCACACAGCCCAGCTTGGAGCGAACGACCTACACCGAACTGAGATACCTACA
GCGTGAGCTATGAGAAAGCGCCACGCTTCCCGAAGGGAGAAAGGCGGACAGGTATCCGGTAAGCGGCAGG
GTCGGAACAGGAGAGCGCACGAGGGAGCTTCCAGGGGGAAACGCCTGGTATCTTTATAGTCCTGTCGGGT
TTCGCCACCTCTGACTTGAGCGTCGATTTTTGTGATGCTCGTCAGGGGGGCGGAGCCTATGGAAAAACGC
CAGCAACGCGGCCTTTTTACGGTTCCTGGCCTTTTGCTGGCCTTTTGCTCACATGTTCTTTCCTGCGTTA
TCCCCTGATTCTGTGGATAACCGTATTACCGCCATGCATTAG
